>Addgene plasmid #79462 | pDGE7 | depositor full sequence | sequence record 148627 | pDGE7 sequence 4374 bps
TCGCGCGTTTCGGTGATGACGGTGAAAACCTCTGACACATGCAGCTCCCGGAGACGGTCACAGCTTGTCT
GTAAGCGGATGCCGGGAGCAGACAAGCCCGTCAGGGCGCGTCAGCGGGTGTTGGCGGGTGTCGGGGCTGG
CTTAACTATGCGGCATCAGAGCAGATTGTACTGAGAGTGCACCATATGCGGTGTGAAATACCGCACAGAT
GCGTAAGGAGAAAATACCGCATCAGGCGCCATTCGCCATTCAGGCTGCGCAACTGTTGGGAAGGGCGATC
GGTGCGGGCCTCTTCGCTATTACGCCAGCTGGCGAAAGGGGGATGTGCTGCAAGGCGATTAAGTTGGGTA
ACGCCAGGGTTTTCCCAGTCACGACGTTGTAAAACGACGGCCAGTGAATTCGAGCTCGGTACCTCGCGAA
TGCATCTAGATTTGGTCTCACCCTTAAGTTGAAAACAATCTTCAAAAGTCCCACATCGCTTAGATAAGAA
AACGAAGCTGAGTTTATATACAGCTAGAGTCGAAGTAGTGATTGAAGTCTTCTGAGACGTTGATCGGCAC
GTAAGAGGTTCCAACTTTCACCATAATGAAATAAGATCACTACCGGGCGTATTTTTTGAGTTATCGAGAT
TTTCAGGAGCTAAGGAAGCTAAAATGGAGAAAAAAATCACTGGATATACCACCGTTGATATATCCCAATG
GCATCGTAAAGAACATTTTGAGGCATTTCAGTCAGTTGCTCAATGTACCTATAACCAGACCGTTCAGCTG
GATATTACGGCCTTTTTAAAGACCGTAAAGAAAAATAAGCACAAGTTTTATCCGGCCTTTATTCACATTC
TTGCCCGCCTGATGAATGCTCATCCGGAATTCCGTATGGCAATGAAAGACGGTGAGCTGGTGATATGGGA
TAGTGTTCACCCTTGTTACACCGTTTTCCATGAGCAAACTGAAACGTTTTCATCGCTCTGGAGTGAATAC
CACGACGATTTCCGGCAGTTTCTACACATATATTCGCAAGATGTGGCGTGTTACGGTGAAAACCTGGCCT
ATTTCCCTAAAGGGTTTATTGAGAATATGTTTTTCGTCTCAGCCAATCCCTGGGTGAGTTTCACCAGTTT
TGATTTAAACGTGGCCAATATGGACAACTTCTTCGCCCCCGTTTTCACCATGGGCAAATATTATACGCAA
GGCGACAAGGTGCTGATGCCGCTGGCGATTCAGGTTCATCATGCCGTCTGTGATGGCTTCCATGTCGGCA
GAATGCTTAATGAATTACAACAGTACTGCGATGAGTGGCAGGGCGGGGCGTAATCGCGTGGATCCGGCTT
ACTAAAAGCCAGATAACAGTATGCGTATTTGCGCGCTGATTTTTGCGGTATAAGAATATATACTGATATG
TATACCCGAAGTATGTCAAAAAGAGGTATGCTATGAAGCAGCGTATTACAGTGACAGTTGACAGCGACAG
CTATCAGTTGCTCAAGGCATATATGATGTCAATATCTCCGGTCTGGTAAGCACAACCATGCAGAATGAAG
CCCGTCGTCTGCGTGCCGAACGCTGGAAAGCGGAAAATCAGGAAGGGATGGCTGAGGTCGCCCGGTTTAT
TGAAATGAACGGCTCTTTTGCTGACGAGAACAGGGGCTGGTGAAATGCAGTTTAAGGTTTACACCTATAA
AAGAGAGAGCCGTTATCGTCTGTTTGTGGATGTACAGAGTGATATTATTGACACGCCCGGGCGACGGATG
GTGATCCCCCTGGCCAGTGCACGTCTGCTGTCAGATAAAGTCTCCCGTGAACTTTACCCGGTGGTGCATA
TCGGGGATGAAAGCTGGCGCATGATGACCACCGATATGGCCAGTGTGCCGGTTTCCGTTATCGGGGAAGA
AGTGGCTGATCTCAGCCACCGCGAAAATGACATCAAAAACGCCATTAACCTGATGTTCTGGGGAATATAA
ATGTCAGGCTCCCTTATACACAGCCAGTCGAAGACTTGTTTTAGAGCTAGAAATAGCAAGTTAAAATAAG
GCTAGTCCGTTATCAACTTGAAAAAGTGGCACCGAGTCGGTGCTTTTTTTTCGGTTGAGACCAAAATCGG
ATCCCGGGCCCGTCGACTGCAGAGGCCTGCATGCAAGCTTGGCGTAATCATGGTCATAGCTGTTTCCTGT
GTGAAATTGTTATCCGCTCACAATTCCACACAACATACGAGCCGGAAGCATAAAGTGTAAAGCCTGGGGT
GCCTAATGAGTGAGCTAACTCACATTAATTGCGTTGCGCTCACTGCCCGCTTTCCAGTCGGGAAACCTGT
CGTGCCAGCTGCATTAATGAATCGGCCAACGCGCGGGGAGAGGCGGTTTGCGTATTGGGCGCTCTTCCGC
TTCCTCGCTCACTGACTCGCTGCGCTCGGTCGTTCGGCTGCGGCGAGCGGTATCAGCTCACTCAAAGGCG
GTAATACGGTTATCCACAGAATCAGGGGATAACGCAGGAAAGAACATGTGAGCAAAAGGCCAGCAAAAGG
CCAGGAACCGTAAAAAGGCCGCGTTGCTGGCGTTTTTCCATAGGCTCCGCCCCCCTGACGAGCATCACAA
AAATCGACGCTCAAGTCAGAGGTGGCGAAACCCGACAGGACTATAAAGATACCAGGCGTTTCCCCCTGGA
AGCTCCCTCGTGCGCTCTCCTGTTCCGACCCTGCCGCTTACCGGATACCTGTCCGCCTTTCTCCCTTCGG
GAAGCGTGGCGCTTTCTCATAGCTCACGCTGTAGGTATCTCAGTTCGGTGTAGGTCGTTCGCTCCAAGCT
GGGCTGTGTGCACGAACCCCCCGTTCAGCCCGACCGCTGCGCCTTATCCGGTAACTATCGTCTTGAGTCC
AACCCGGTAAGACACGACTTATCGCCACTGGCAGCAGCCACTGGTAACAGGATTAGCAGAGCGAGGTATG
TAGGCGGTGCTACAGAGTTCTTGAAGTGGTGGCCTAACTACGGCTACACTAGAAGAACAGTATTTGGTAT
CTGCGCTCTGCTGAAGCCAGTTACCTTCGGAAAAAGAGTTGGTAGCTCTTGATCCGGCAAACAAACCACC
GCTGGTAGCGGTGGTTTTTTTGTTTGCAAGCAGCAGATTACGCGCAGAAAAAAAGGATCTCAAGAAGATC
CTTTGATCTTTTCTACGGGGTCTGACGCTCAGTGGAACGAAAACTCACGTTAAGGGATTTTGGTCATGAG
ATTATCAAAAAGGATCTTCACCTAGATCCTTTTAAATTAAAAATGAAGTTTTAAATCAATCTAAAGTATA
TATGAGTAAACTTGGTCTGACAGTTACCAATGCTTAATCAGTGAGGCACCTATCTCAGCGATCTGTCTAT
TTCGTTCATCCATAGTTGCCTGACTCCCCGTCGTGTAGATAACTACGATACGGGAGGGCTTACCATCTGG
CCCCAGTGCTGCAATGATACCGCGAGAACCACGCTCACCGGCTCCAGATTTATCAGCAATAAACCAGCCA
GCCGGAAGGGCCGAGCGCAGAAGTGGTCCTGCAACTTTATCCGCCTCCATCCAGTCTATTAATTGTTGCC
GGGAAGCTAGAGTAAGTAGTTCGCCAGTTAATAGTTTGCGCAACGTTGTTGCCATTGCTACAGGCATCGT
GGTGTCACGCTCGTCGTTTGGTATGGCTTCATTCAGCTCCGGTTCCCAACGATCAAGGCGAGTTACATGA
TCCCCCATGTTGTGCAAAAAAGCGGTTAGCTCCTTCGGTCCTCCGATCGTTGTCAGAAGTAAGTTGGCCG
CAGTGTTATCACTCATGGTTATGGCAGCACTGCATAATTCTCTTACTGTCATGCCATCCGTAAGATGCTT
TTCTGTGACTGGTGAGTACTCAACCAAGTCATTCTGAGAATAGTGTATGCGGCGACCGAGTTGCTCTTGC
CCGGCGTCAATACGGGATAATACCGCGCCACATAGCAGAACTTTAAAAGTGCTCATCATTGGAAAACGTT
CTTCGGGGCGAAAACTCTCAAGGATCTTACCGCTGTTGAGATCCAGTTCGATGTAACCCACTCGTGCACC
CAACTGATCTTCAGCATCTTTTACTTTCACCAGCGTTTCTGGGTGAGCAAAAACAGGAAGGCAAAATGCC
GCAAAAAAGGGAATAAGGGCGACACGGAAATGTTGAATACTCATACTCTTCCTTTTTCAATATTATTGAA
GCATTTATCAGGGTTATTGTCTCATGAGCGGATACATATTTGAATGTATTTAGAAAAATAAACAAATAGG
GGTTCCGCGCACATTTCCCCGAAAAGTGCCACCTGACGTCTAAGAAACCATTATTATCATGACATTAACC
TATAAAAATAGGCGTATCACGAGGCCCTTTCGTC
Features (pLannotate 1.2.2; 16 found; start..end, strand, type, name):
    137..236     +  misc_feature   bom (fragment): basis of mobility region from pBR322
    242..399     -  CDS            lacZα (fragment): LacZα fragment of β-galactosidase; lacZ fragment
    462..478     +  promoter       AtU6 promoter (fragment): consensus promoter from the three Arabidopsis U6 snRNA genes (Waibel and Filipowicz, 1990; Nekrasov et al., 2013)
    551..653     +  promoter       cat promoter: promoter of the E. coli cat gene encoding chloramphenicol acetyltransferase
    654..1313    +  CDS            CmR: chloramphenicol acetyltransferase; cat; confers resistance to chloramphenicol
   1492..1650    +  CDS            ccdA (fragment): CCDA_ECO57 - Also known as H, letA. Experimental evidence at protein level: Swiss-Prot protein existence level 1. Antitoxin component of a type II toxin-antitoxin (TA) system which inhibits the post-segregational killing (PSK) of plasmid-free cells, also referred to as a plasmid addiction system. Binds to and blocks the activity of CcdB; will also remove bound CcdB protein from the CcdB-GyrA complex by forming a CcdA-CcdB complex, a process termed rejuvenation. Functions as a transcriptional corepressor for the ccdAB operon, repression also requires CcdB (By similarity). From Escherichia coli
   1655..1957    +  CDS            ccdB: CCDB_ECOLI - Also known as G, letB, letD. Experimental evidence at protein level: Swiss-Prot protein existence level 1. Toxic component of a type II toxin-antitoxin (TA) system, functioning in plasmid maintainence. Responsible for the post- segregational killing (PSK) of plasmid-free cells, also referred to as a plasmid addiction system. Half-life of over 2 hours. Cell killing by CcdB is accompanied by filamentation, defects in chromosome and plasmid segregation, defects in cell division, formation of anucleate cells, decreased DNA synthesis and plasmid loss. Interferes with the activity of DN
   1998..2073    +  misc_RNA       gRNA scaffold: guide RNA scaffold for the Streptococcus pyogenes CRISPR/Cas9 system
   2177..2193    -  protein_bind   lac operator: The lac repressor binds to the lac operator to inhibit transcription in E. coli. This inhibition can be relieved by adding lactose or isopropyl-β-D-thiogalactopyranoside (IPTG). lac repressor encoded by lacI
   2201..2231    -  promoter       lac promoter: promoter for the E. coli lac operon
   2246..2267    -  protein_bind   CAP binding site: CAP binding activates transcription in the presence of cAMP. E. coli catabolite activator protein
   2280..2372    -  CDS            lacI (fragment): lac repressor; lacI; The lac repressor binds to the lac operator to inhibit transcription in E. coli. This inhibition can be relieved by adding lactose or isopropyl-β-D-thiogalactopyranoside (IPTG).
   2555..3143    -  rep_origin     ori: high-copy-number ColE1/pMB1/pBR322/pUC origin of replication
   3314..4174    -  CDS            AmpR: β-lactamase; bla; confers resistance to ampicillin, carbenicillin, and related antibiotics
   4175..4279    -  promoter       AmpR promoter: bla
   4374..35      +  CDS            rop (fragment) (across the origin): Rop protein, which maintains plasmids at low copy number; rop
