[The description below was written by a language model from this plasmid's Addgene catalogue record and pLannotate feature annotations shown in this document.]
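Description:
pDGE7 is an empty sgRNA shuttle vector, designated "module 2", from a modular CRISPR/Cas9 genome editing toolkit developed for generating chromosomal deletions in dicotyledonous plants. It is built on the high-copy pUC57 backbone and carries the ColE1/pUC-type origin of replication and the β-lactamase gene for ampicillin selection. The BsaI site within bla has been removed, as has one in the insert, which is consistent with the use of BsaI-based (Golden Gate-style) assembly, although the record does not spell out the cloning scheme. Remnants of the lacZα region, lac promoter/operator and fragments of bom, rop and lacI are ordinary backbone leftovers with no stated role.

The roughly 1.5 kb insert, pAtU6-ccdB-sgRNA, is arranged as a plant sgRNA transcription unit with a placeholder where the guide sequence belongs. An Arabidopsis U6 snRNA promoter (only a short fragment of which was recognised by the automated annotation) would drive RNA polymerase III transcription, and downstream lies the Streptococcus pyogenes Cas9 guide RNA scaffold. Between them sits a negative/positive selection cassette made up of the cat promoter and chloramphenicol acetyltransferase gene, a ccdA fragment and the intact ccdB toxin gene. Because CcdB poisons DNA gyrase in ordinary E. coli, the empty plasmid must be maintained in a ccdB-tolerant strain under chloramphenicol and ampicillin. Replacing the cassette with a target-specific guide sequence removes the toxin, so correct clones can be counter-selected in standard strains. No guide is present as supplied. The module numbering suggests that loaded sgRNA units from several shuttle vectors are combined in a defined order into a recipient vector for multiplexed editing, but the recipient is not described in this record.
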