Addgene plasmid #79462: pDGE7
Purpose: sgRNA shuttle vector; module 2
Depositing lab: Johannes Stuttmann. Depositing organization: Martin-Luther-Universitaet Halle-Wittenberg, Faculty of Medicine. Publication: Generation of chromosomal deletions in dicotyledonous plants employing a user-friendly genome editing toolkit. Ordon J, Gantner J, Kemna J, Schwalgun L, Reschke M, Streubel J, Boch J, Stuttmann J. Plant J. 2016 Aug 31. doi: 10.1111/tpj.13319. PubMed 27579989.
Backbone
  Vector backbone: pUC57
  Modifications to backbone: BsaI site (in bla) eliminated
  Vector type: CRISPR, Synthetic Biology
Growth in bacteria
  Bacterial resistance: Chloramphenicol and Ampicillin, 25 & 100 μg/mL
  Growth temperature: 37°C
  Growth strain: ccdB Survival
  Copy number: High Copy
Gene/Insert
  Gene/Insert name: pAtU6-ccdB-sgRNA
  gRNA/shRNA sequence: none, empty sgRNA shuttle vector
  Insert size (bp): 1498
  Mutation: BsaI site eliminated
  Entrez Gene: ccdB(letD) (a.k.a. D616_p97105, Fpla045)
Terms and licenses: Academic/Nonprofit Terms; Industry Terms: Not Available to Industry
How to cite: pDGE7 was a gift from Johannes Stuttmann (Addgene plasmid # 79462 ; http://n2t.net/addgene:79462 ; RRID:Addgene_79462)
