>Addgene plasmid #79462 | pDGE7 | addgene partial sequence | sequence record 152692 | CAT-R 5'-GCAACTGACTGAAATGCCTC-3'
GCCATTGGGATATATCAACGGTGGTATATCCAGTGATTTTTTTCTCCATTTTAGCTTCCTTAGCTCCTGA
AAATCTCGATAACTCAAAAAATACGCCCGGTAGTGATCTTATTTCATTATGGTGAAAGTTGGAACCTCTT
ACGTGCCGATCAACGTCTCAGAAGACTTCAATCACTACTTCGACTCTAGCTGTATATAAACTCAGCTTCG
TTTTCTTATCTAAGCGATGTGGGACTTTTGAAGATTGTTTTCAACTTAAGGGTGAGACCAAATCTAGATG
CATTCGCGAGGTACCGAGCTCGAATTCACTGGCCGTCGTTTTACAACGTCGTGACTGGGAAAACCCTGGC
GTTACCCAACTTAATCGCCTTGCAGCACATCCCCCTTTCGCCAGCTGGCGTAATAGCGAAGAGGCCCGCA
CCGATCGCCCTTCCCAACAGTTGCGCAGCCTGAATGGCGAATGGCGCCTGATGCGGTATTTTCTCCTTAC
GCATCTGTGCGGTATTTCACACCGCATATGGTGCACTCTCAGTACAATCTGCTCTGATGCCGCATAGTTA
AGCCAGCCCCGACACCCGCCAACACCCGCTGACGCGCCCTGACGGGCTTGTCTGCTCCCGGCATCCGCTT
ACAGACAAGCTGTGACCGTCTCCGGGAGCTGCATGTGTCAGAGGTTTTCACCGTCATCACCGAAACGCGC
GAGACGAAAGGGCCTCGTGATACGCCTATTTTTATAGGTTAATGTCATGATAATAATGGTTTCTTAGACG
TCAGGTGGCACTTTTCGGGGAAATGTGCGCGGAACCCCTATTTGTTTATTTTTCTAAATACATTCAAATA
TGTATCCGCTCATGAGACAATAACCCTGATAAATGCTTCAATAATATTGAAAAAGGAAGAGTATGAGTAT
TCAACATTTCCGTGTCGCCCTTATTCCCTTTTTTGCGGCATTTTGCCTTCCTGTTTTTGCTCACCCAGAA
ACGCTGGTGAAAGTAAAAGATGCTGAAGATCAGTTGGGTGCACGAGTGG
