>Addgene plasmid #79462 | pDGE7 | addgene partial sequence | sequence record 152698 | ccdB-Fwd 5'-GCATGATGACCACCGATATG-3'
GGTTTCCGTTATCGGGGAAGAAGTGGCTGATCTCAGCCACCGCGAAAATGACATCAAAAACGCCATTAAC
CTGATGTTCTGGGGAATATAAATGTCAGGCTCCCTTATACACAGCCAGTCGAAGACTTGTTTTAGAGCTA
GAAATAGCAAGTTAAAATAAGGCTAGTCCGTTATCAACTTGAAAAAGTGGCACCGAGTCGGTGCTTTTTT
TTCGGTTGAGACCAAAATCGGATCCCGGGCCCGTCGACTGCAGAGGCCTGCATGCAAGCTTGGCGTAATC
ATGGTCATAGCTGTTTCCTGTGTGAAATTGTTATCCGCTCACAATTCCACACAACATACGAGCCGGAAGC
ATAAAGTGTAAAGCCTGGGGTGCCTAATGAGTGAGCTAACTCACATTAATTGCGTTGCGCTCACTGCCCG
CTTTCCAGTCGGGAAACCTGTCGTGCCAGCTGCATTAATGAATCGGCCAACGCGCGGGGAGAGGCGGTTT
GCGTATTGGGCGCTCTTCCGCTTCCTCGCTCACTGACTCGCTGCGCTCGGTCGTTCGGCTGCGGCGAGCG
GTATCAGCTCACTCAAAGGCGGTAATACGGTTATCCACAGAATCAGGGGATAACGCAGGAAAGAACATGT
GAGCAAAAGGCCAGCAAAAGGCCAGGAACCGTAAAAAGGCCGCGTTGCTGGCGTTTTTCCATAGGCTCCG
CCCCCCTGACGAGCATCACAAAAATCGACGCTCAAGTCAGAGGTGGCGAAACCCGACAGGACTATAAAGA
TACCAGGCGTTTCCCCCTGGAAGCTCCCTCGTGCGCTCTCCTGTTCCGACCCTGCCGCTTACCGGATACC
TGTCCGCCTTTCTCCCTTCGGGAAGCGTGGCGCTTTCTCATAGCTCACGCTGTAGGTATCTCAGTTCGGT
GTAGGTCGTTCGCTCCAAGCTGGGCTGTGTGCACGAACCCCCCGTTCAGCCCGACCGCTGCGCCTTATCC
GGTAACTATCGTCTTGAGTCCAACCCGGTAAGACACGACTTATCGCCACTGGCAGCAGCCACTGGTAACA
GGATTAGCAGAGCGAGGTATGTAGGCGGT
